>Addgene plasmid #80221 | non-targeting control gRNA (BRDN0001146436) | depositor full sequence | sequence record 150920 | Full Sequence
CCCGGGTGCAAAGATGGATAAAGTTTTAAACAGAGAGGAATCTTTGCAGCTAATGGACCTTCTAGGTCTT
GAAAGGAGTGGGAATTGGCTCCGGTGCCCGTCAGTGGGCAGAGCGCACATCGCCCACAGTCCCCGAGAAG
TTGGGGGGAGGGGTCGGCAATTGATCCGGTGCCTAGAGAAGGTGGCGCGGGGTAAACTGGGAAAGTGATG
TCGTGTACTGGCTCCGCCTTTTTCCCGAGGGTGGGGGAGAACCGTATATAAGTGCAGTAGTCGCCGTGAA
CGTTCTTTTTCGCAACGGGTTTGCCGCCAGAACACAGGTAAGTGCCGTGTGTGGTTCCCGCGGGCCTGGC
CTCTTTACGGGTTATGGCCCTTGCGTGCCTTGAATTACTTCCACCTGGCTGCAGTACGTGATTCTTGATC
CCGAGCTTCGGGTTGGAAGTGGGTGGGAGAGTTCGAGGCCTTGCGCTTAAGGAGCCCCTTCGCCTCGTGC
TTGAGTTGAGGCCTGGCCTGGGCGCTGGGGCCGCCGCGTGCGAATCTGGTGGCACCTTCGCGCCTGTCTC
GCTGCTTTCGATAAGTCTCTAGCCATTTAAAATTTTTGATGACCTGCTGCGACGCTTTTTTTCTGGCAAG
ATAGTCTTGTAAATGCGGGCCAAGATCTGCACACTGGTATTTCGGTTTTTGGGGCCGCGGGCGGCGACGG
GGCCCGTGCGTCCCAGCGCACATGTTCGGCGAGGCGGGGCCTGCGAGCGCGGCCACCGAGAATCGGACGG
GGGTAGTCTCAAGCTGGCCGGCCTGCTCTGGTGCCTGGCCTCGCGCCGCCGTGTATCGCCCCGCCCTGGG
CGGCAAGGCTGGCCCGGTCGGCACCAGTTGCGTGAGCGGAAAGATGGCCGCTTCCCGGCCCTGCTGCAGG
GAGCTCAAAATGGAGGACGCGGCGCTCGGGAGAGCGGGCGGGTGAGTCACCCACACAAAGGAAAAGGGCC
TTTCCGTCCTCAGCCGTCGCTTCATGTGACTCCACGGAGTACCGGGCGCCGTCCAGGCACCTCGATTAGT
TCTCGAGCTTTTGGAGTACGTCGTCTTTAGGTTGGGGGGAGGGGTTTTATGCGATGGAGTTTCCCCACAC
TGAGTGGGTGGAGACTGAAGTTAGGCCAGCTTGGCACTTGATGTAATTCTCCTTGGAATTTGCCCTTTTT
GAGTTTGGATCTTGGTTCATTCTCAAGCCTCAGACAGTGGTTCAAAGTTTTTTTCTTCCATTTCAGGTGT
CGTGACGTACGGCCACCATGACCGAGTACAAGCCCACGGTGCGCCTCGCCACCCGCGACGACGTCCCCAG
GGCCGTACGCACCCTCGCCGCCGCGTTCGCCGACTACCCCGCCACGCGCCACACCGTCGATCCGGACCGC
CACATCGAGCGGGTCACCGAGCTGCAAGAACTCTTCCTCACGCGCGTCGGGCTCGACATCGGCAAGGTGT
GGGTCGCGGACGACGGCGCCGCCGTGGCGGTCTGGACCACGCCGGAGAGCGTCGAAGCGGGGGCGGTGTT
CGCCGAGATCGGCCCGCGCATGGCCGAGTTGAGCGGTTCCCGGCTGGCCGCGCAGCAACAGATGGAAGGC
CTCCTGGCGCCGCACCGGCCCAAGGAGCCCGCGTGGTTCCTGGCCACCGTCGGAGTCTCGCCCGACCACC
AGGGCAAGGGTCTGGGCAGCGCCGTCGTGCTCCCCGGAGTGGAGGCGGCCGAGCGCGCCGGGGTGCCCGC
CTTCCTGGAGACCTCCGCGCCCCGCAACCTCCCCTTCTACGAGCGGCTCGGCTTCACCGTCACCGCCGAC
GTCGAGGTGCCCGAAGGACCGCGCACCTGGTGCATGACCCGCAAGCCCGGTGCCTGAACGCGTTAAGTCG
ACAATCAACCTCTGGATTACAAAATTTGTGAAAGATTGACTGGTATTCTTAACTATGTTGCTCCTTTTAC
GCTATGTGGATACGCTGCTTTAATGCCTTTGTATCATGCTATTGCTTCCCGTATGGCTTTCATTTTCTCC
TCCTTGTATAAATCCTGGTTGCTGTCTCTTTATGAGGAGTTGTGGCCCGTTGTCAGGCAACGTGGCGTGG
TGTGCACTGTGTTTGCTGACGCAACCCCCACTGGTTGGGGCATTGCCACCACCTGTCAGCTCCTTTCCGG
GACTTTCGCTTTCCCCCTCCCTATTGCCACGGCGGAACTCATCGCCGCCTGCCTTGCCCGCTGCTGGACA
GGGGCTCGGCTGTTGGGCACTGACAATTCCGTGGTGTTGTCGGGGAAATCATCGTCCTTTCCTTGGCTGC
TCGCCTGTGTTGCCACCTGGATTCTGCGCGGGACGTCCTTCTGCTACGTCCCTTCGGCCCTCAATCCAGC
GGACCTTCCTTCCCGCGGCCTGCTGCCGGCTCTGCGGCCTCTTCCGCGTCTTCGCCTTCGCCCTCAGACG
AGTCGGATCTCCCTTTGGGCCGCCTCCCCGCGTCGACTTTAAGACCAATGACTTACAAGGCAGCTGTAGA
TCTTAGCCACTTTTTAAAAGAAAAGGGGGGACTGGAAGGGCTAATTCACTCCCAACGAAGACAAGATCTG
CTTTTTGCTTGTACTGGGTCTCTCTGGTTAGACCAGATCTGAGCCTGGGAGCTCTCTGGCTAACTAGGGA
ACCCACTGCTTAAGCCTCAATAAAGCTTGCCTTGAGTGCTTCAAGTAGTGTGTGCCCGTCTGTTGTGTGA
CTCTGGTAACTAGAGATCCCTCAGACCCTTTTAGTCAGTGTGGAAAATCTCTAGCAGTACGTATAGTAGT
TCATGTCATCTTATTATTCAGTATTTATAACTTGCAAAGAAATGAATATCAGAGAGTGAGAGGAACTTGT
TTATTGCAGCTTATAATGGTTACAAATAAAGCAATAGCATCACAAATTTCACAAATAAAGCATTTTTTTC
ACTGCATTCTAGTTGTGGTTTGTCCAAACTCATCAATGTATCTTATCATGTCTGGCTCTAGCTATCCCGC
CCCTAACTCCGCCCATCCCGCCCCTAACTCCGCCCAGTTCCGCCCATTCTCCGCCCCATGGCTGACTAAT
TTTTTTTATTTATGCAGAGGCCGAGGCCGCCTCGGCCTCTGAGCTATTCCAGAAGTAGTGAGGAGGCTTT
TTTGGAGGCCTAGGGACGTACCCAATTCGCCCTATAGTGAGTCGTATTACGCGCGCTCACTGGCCGTCGT
TTTACAACGTCGTGACTGGGAAAACCCTGGCGTTACCCAACTTAATCGCCTTGCAGCACATCCCCCTTTC
GCCAGCTGGCGTAATAGCGAAGAGGCCCGCACCGATCGCCCTTCCCAACAGTTGCGCAGCCTGAATGGCG
AATGGG
[124 nt withheld, positions 3367-3490]
C
[91 nt withheld, positions 3492-3582]
A
[49 nt withheld, positions 3584-3632]
CCTTTGACGTTGGAGTCCACGTTCTTT
[37 nt withheld, positions 3660-3696]
ACCCTATCTCGGTCTATTCTTTTGATTTATAAGGGATTTTGCCGATTTCGGCCTATTGGTTAAAAAATGA
GCTGATTTAACAAAAATTTAACGCGAATTTTAACAAAATATTAACGCTTACAATTTAGGTGGCACTTTTC
GGGGAAATGTGCGCGGAACCCCTATTTGTTTATTTTTCTAAATACATTCAAATATGTATCCGCTCATGAG
ACAATAACCCTGATAAATGCTTCAATAATATTGAAAAAGGAAGAGTATGAGTATTCAACATTTCCGTGTC
GCCCTTATTCCCTTTTTTGCGGCATTTTGCCTTCCTGTTTTTGCTCACCCAGAAACGCTGGTGAAAGTAA
AAGATGCTGAAGATCAGTTGGGTGCACGAGTGGGTTACATCGAACTGGATCTCAACAGCGGTAAGATCCT
TGAGAGTTTTCGCCCCGAAGAACGTTTTCCAATGATGAGCACTTTTAAAGTTCTGCTATGTGGCGCGGTA
TTATCCCGTATTGACGCCGGGCAAGAGCAACTCGGTCGCCGCATACACTATTCTCAGAATGACTTGGTTG
AGTACTCACCAGTCACAGAAAAGCATCTTACGGATGGCATGACAGTAAGAGAATTATGCAGTGCTGCCAT
AACCATGAGTGATAACACTGCGGCCAACTTACTTCTGACAACGATCGGAGGACCGAAGGAGCTAACCGCT
TTTTTGCACAACATGGGGGATCATGTAACTCGCCTTGATCGTTGGGAACCGGAGCTGAATGAAGCCATAC
CAAACGACGAGCGTGACACCACGATGCCTGTAGCAATGGCAACAACGTTGCGCAAACTATTAACTGGCGA
ACTACTTACTCTAGCTTCCCGGCAACAATTAATAGACTGGATGGAGGCGGATAAAGTTGCAGGACCACTT
CTGCGCTCGGCCCTTCCGGCTGGCTGGTTTATTGCTGATAAATCTGGAGCCGGTGAGCGTGGGTCTCGCG
GTATCATTGCAGCACTGGGGCCAGATGGTAAGCCCTCCCGTATCGTAGTTATCTACACGACGGGGAGTCA
GGCAACTATGGATGAACGAAATAGACAGATCGCTGAGATAGGTGCCTCACTGATTAAGCATTGGTAACTG
TCAGACCAAGTTTACTCATATATACTTTAGATTGATTTAAAACTTCATTTTTAATTTAAAAGGATCTAGG
TGAAGATCCTTTTTGATAATCTCATGACCAAAATCCCTTAACGTGAGTTTTCGTTCCACTGAGCGTCAGA
CCCCGTAGAAAAGATCAAAGGATCTTCTTGAGATCCTTTTTTTCTGCGCGTAATCTGCTGCTTGCAAACA
AAAAAACCACCGCTACCAGCGGTGGTTTGTTTGCCGGATCAAGAGCTACCAACTCTTTTTCCGAAGGTAA
CTGGCTTCAGCAGAGCGCAGATACCAAATACTGTTCTTCTAGTGTAGCCGTAGTTAGGCCACCACTTCAA
GAACTCTGTAGCACCGCCTACATACCTCGCTCTGCTAATCCTGTTACCAGTGGCTGCTGCCAGTGGCGAT
AAGTCGTGTCTTACCGGGTTGGACTCAAGACGATAGTTACCGGATAAGGCGCAGCGGTCGGGCTGAACGG
GGGGTTCGTGCACACAGCCCAGCTTGGAGCGAACGACCTACACCGAACTGAGATACCTACAGCGTGAGCT
ATGAGAAAGCGCCACGCTTCCCGAAGGGAGAAAGGCGGACAGGTATCCGGTAAGCGGCAGGGTCGGAACA
GGAGAGCGCACGAGGGAGCTTCCAGGGGGAAACGCCTGGTATCTTTATAGTCCTGTCGGGTTTCGCCACC
TCTGACTTGAGCGTCGATTTTTGTGATGCTCGTCAGGGGGGCGGAGCCTATGGAAAAACGCCAGCAACGC
GGCCTTTTTACGGTTCCTGGCCTTTTGCTGGCCTTTTGCTCACATGTTCTTTCCTGCGTTATCCCCTGAT
TCTGTGGATAACCGTATTACCGCCTTTGAGTGAGCTGATACCGCTCGCCGCAGCCGAACGACCGAGCGCA
GCGAGTCAGTGAGCGAGGAAGCGGAAGAGCGCCCAATACGCAAACCGCCTCTCCCCGCGCGTTGGCCGAT
TCATTAATGCAGCTGGCACGACAGGTTTCCCGACTGGAAAGCGGGCAGTGAGCGCAACGCAATTAATGTG
AGTTAGCTCACTCATTAGGCACCCCAGGCTTTACACTTTATGCTTCCGGCTCGTATGTTGTGTGGAATTG
TGAGCGGATAACAATTTCACACAGGAAACAGCTATGACCATGATTACGCCAAGCGCGCAATTAACCCTCA
CTAAAGGGAACAAAAGCTGGAGCTGCAAGCTTAATGTAGTCTTATGCAATACTCTTGTAGTCTTGCAACA
TGGTAACGATGAGTTAGCAACATGCCTTACAAGGAGAGAAAAAGCACCGTGCATGCCGATTGGTGGAAGT
AAGGTGGTACGATCGTGCCTTATTAGGAAGGCAACAGACGGGTCTGACATGGATTGGACGAACCACTGAA
TTGCCGCATTGCAGAGATATTGTATTTAAGTGCCTAGCTCGATACATAAACGGGTCTCTCTGGTTAGACC
AGATCTGAGCCTGGGAGCTCTCTGGCTAACTAGGGAACCCACTGCTTAAGCCTCAATAAAGCTTGCCTTG
AGTGCTTCAAGTAGTGTGTGCCCGTCTGTTGTGTGACTCTGGTAACTAGAGATCCCTCAGACCCTTTTAG
TCAGTGTGGAAAATCTCTAGCAGTGGCGCCCGAACAGGGACTTGAAAGCGAAAGGGAAACCAGAGGAGCT
CTCTCGACGCAGGACTCGGCTTGCTGAAGCGCGCACGGCAAGAGGCGAGGGGCGGCGACTGGTGAGTACG
CCAAAAATTTTGACTAGCGGAGGCTAGAAGGAGAGAGATGGGTGCGAGAGCGTCAGTATTAAGCGGGGGA
GAATTAGATCGCGATGGGAAAAAATTCGGTTAAGGCCAGGGGGAAAGAAAAAATATAAATTAAAACATAT
AGTATGGGCAAGCAGGGAGCTAGAACGATTCGCAGTTAATCCTGGCCTGTTAGAAACATCAGAAGGCTGT
AGACAAATACTGGGACAGCTACAACCATCCCTTCAGACAGGATCAGAAGAACTTAGATCATTATATAATA
CAGTAGCAACCCTCTATTGTGTGCATCAAAGGATAGAGATAAAAGACACCAAGGAAGCTTTAGACAAGAT
AGAGGAAGAGCAAAACAAAAGTAAGACCACCGCACAGCAAGCGGCCGCTGATCTTCAGACCTGGAGGAGG
AGATATGAGGGACAATTGGAGAAGTGAATTATATAAATATAAAGTAGTAAAAATTGAACCATTAGGAGTA
GCACCCACCAAGGCAAAGAGAAGAGTGGTGCAGAGAGAAAAAAGAGCAGTGGGAATAGGAGCTTTGTTCC
TTGGGTTCTTGGGAGCAGCAGGAAGCACTATGGGCGCAGCGTCAATGACGCTGACGGTACAGGCCAGACA
ATTATTGTCTGGTATAGTGCAGCAGCAGAACAATTTGCTGAGGGCTATTGAGGCGCAACAGCATCTGTTG
CAACTCACAGTCTGGGGCATCAAGCAGCTCCAGGCAAGAATCCTGGCTGTGGAAAGATACCTAAAGGATC
AACAGCTCCTGGGGATTTGGGGTTGCTCTGGAAAACTCATTTGCACCACTGCTGTGCCTTGGAATGCTAG
TTGGAGTAATAAATCTCTGGAACAGATTTGGAATCACACGACCTGGATGGAGTGGGACAGAGAAATTAAC
AATTACACAAGCTTAATACACTCCTTAATTGAAGAATCGCAAAACCAGCAAGAAAAGAATGAACAAGAAT
TATTGGAATTAGATAAATGGGCAAGTTTGTGGAATTGGTTTAACATAACAAATTGGCTGTGGTATATAAA
ATTATTCATAATGATAGTAGGAGGCTTGGTAGGTTTAAGAATAGTTTTTGCTGTACTTTCTATAGTGAAT
AGAGTTAGGCAGGGATATTCACCATTATCGTTTCAGACCCACCTCCCAACCCCGAGGGGACCCAGAGAGG
GCCTATTTCCCATGATTCCTTCATATTTGCATATACGATACAAGGCTGTTAGAGAGATAATTAGAATTAA
TTTGACTGTAAACACAAAGATATTAGTACAAAATACGTGACGTAGAAAGTAATAATTTCTTGGGTAGTTT
GCAGTTTTAAAATTATGTTTTAAAATGGACTATCATATGCTTACCGTAACTTGAAAGTATTTCGATTTCT
TGGCTTTATATATCTTGTGGAAAGGACGAAACACCGGGCTTACGTGGGGGGCAAAAGTTTTAGAGCTAGA
AATAGCAAGTTAAAATAAGGCTAGTCCGTTATCAACTTGAAAAAGTGGCACCGAGTCGGTGCTTTTTTAA
GCTTGGCGTAACTAGATCTTGAGACAAATGGCAGTATTCATCCACAATTTTAAAAGAAAAGGGGGGATTG
GGGGGTACAGTGCAGGGGAAAGAATAGTAGACATAATAGCAACAGACATACAAACTAAAGAATTACAAAA
ACAAATTACAAAAATTCAAAATTTTCGGGTTTATTACAGGGACAGCAGAGATCCACTTTGGCGCCGGCTC
GAGGGGG
Features (pLannotate 1.2.2; 29 found; start..end, strand, type, name):
     14..80      +  CDS            small t antigen (fragment): SV40 (simian virus 40) small t antigen
    106..317     +  promoter       EF-1α core promoter: core promoter for human elongation factor EF-1α
    318..1256    +  intron         EF-1α intron A: intron upstream of the start codon of human EF-1α
   1278..1877    +  CDS            PuroR (fragment): puromycin N-acetyltransferase; pac from Streptomyces; confers resistance to puromycin
   1893..2481    +  misc_feature   WPRE: woodchuck hepatitis virus posttranscriptional regulatory element
   2532..2551    +  misc_feature   cPPT/CTS (fragment): central polypurine tract and central termination sequence of HIV-1
   2553..2786    +  LTR            3' LTR (ΔU3): self-inactivating 3' long terminal repeat (LTR) from HIV-1
   2864..2985    +  polyA_signal   SV40 poly(A) signal: SV40 polyadenylation signal
   3025..3160    +  rep_origin     SV40 ori: SV40 origin of replication
   3181..3199    -  promoter       T7 promoter: promoter for bacteriophage T7 RNA polymerase
   3207..3362    +  CDS            lacZα (fragment): LacZα fragment of β-galactosidase; lacZ fragment
   3367..3795    +  rep_origin     f1 ori (sequence partly withheld): f1 bacteriophage origin of replication; arrow indicates direction of (+) strand synthesis
   3848..3952    +  promoter       AmpR promoter: bla
   3953..4813    +  CDS            AmpR: β-lactamase; bla; confers resistance to ampicillin, carbenicillin, and related antibiotics
   4984..5572    +  rep_origin     ori: high-copy-number ColE1/pMB1/pBR322/pUC origin of replication
   5755..5847    +  CDS            lacI (fragment): lac repressor; lacI; The lac repressor binds to the lac operator to inhibit transcription in E. coli. This inhibition can be relieved by adding lactose or isopropyl-β-D-thiogalactopyranoside (IPTG).
   5860..5881    +  protein_bind   CAP binding site: CAP binding activates transcription in the presence of cAMP. E. coli catabolite activator protein
   5896..5926    +  promoter       lac promoter: promoter for the E. coli lac operon
   5934..5950    +  protein_bind   lac operator: The lac repressor binds to the lac operator to inhibit transcription in E. coli. This inhibition can be relieved by adding lactose or isopropyl-β-D-thiogalactopyranoside (IPTG). lac repressor encoded by lacI
   5995..6013    +  promoter       T3 promoter: promoter for bacteriophage T3 RNA polymerase
   6041..6267    +  promoter       RSV promoter: Rous sarcoma virus enhancer/promoter
   6268..6448    +  LTR            5' LTR (truncated): truncated 5' long terminal repeat (LTR) from HIV-1
   6495..6620    +  misc_feature   HIV-1 Ψ: packaging signal of human immunodeficiency virus type 1
   6604..6967    +  CDS            HIV-1 gag (fragment): gag protein from human immunodeficiency virus 1; gag
   7113..7346    +  misc_feature   RRE: The Rev response element (RRE) of HIV-1 allows for Rev-dependent mRNA export from the nucleus to the cytoplasm.
   7723..7749    +  CDS            Rev (fragment): human immunodeficiency virus 1 (HIV-1) Rev protein; rev; enhances nuclear export of unspliced and incompletely spliced viral mRNAs
   7753..7993    +  promoter       U6 promoter: RNA polymerase III promoter for human U6 snRNA
   8023..8098    +  misc_RNA       gRNA scaffold: guide RNA scaffold for the Streptococcus pyogenes CRISPR/Cas9 system
   8154..8271    +  misc_feature   cPPT/CTS: central polypurine tract and central termination sequence of HIV-1
