[The description below was written by a language model from this plasmid's Addgene catalogue record and pLannotate feature annotations shown in this document.]
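Description:
Non-targeting control gRNA (BRDN0001146436) is a third-generation lentiviral guide RNA plasmid built on the lentiGuide-Puro backbone and intended for delivery into mammalian cells as a negative control in CRISPR-Cas9 experiments. It is propagated in E. coli as a high-copy plasmid through a ColE1/pUC-type origin with ampicillin selection (AmpR). The backbone also carries an f1 origin, an SV40 origin and poly(A) signal, and leftover lac, T7 and T3 cloning-vector elements.

The lentiviral transfer cassette starts with a chimeric 5' LTR in which an RSV promoter drives a truncated HIV-1 LTR, which makes genomic RNA production in packaging cells Tat-independent. This is followed by the Ψ packaging signal with a partial gag fragment, the Rev response element for Rev-dependent nuclear export, and a cPPT/CTS. The cassette ends in a self-inactivating ΔU3 3' LTR. Within it, a human U6 RNA polymerase III promoter transcribes the guide, a 20-nucleotide spacer placed in front of the Streptococcus pyogenes Cas9 gRNA scaffold. The spacer is catalogued as non-targeting for human. Downstream, the EF-1α core promoter with its intron A drives puromycin N-acetyltransferase, so transduced cells can be selected with puromycin, and a WPRE enhances transcript expression.

No Cas9 coding sequence is annotated, so the nuclease must be supplied separately, for example from a Cas9-expressing cell line. The plasmid is typically used alongside gene-targeting guides in the same backbone as a baseline for the effects of transduction, selection and Cas9/gRNA expression without directed cleavage. The record does not state the cloning method used to insert the guide.
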