Addgene plasmid #80221: non-targeting control gRNA (BRDN0001146436)
Purpose: 3rd generation lentiviral gRNA plasmid, non-targeting control gRNA
Depositing lab: John Doench & David Root. Depositing organization: Broad Institute. Publication: Optimized sgRNA design to maximize activity and minimize off-target effects of CRISPR-Cas9. Doench JG, Fusi N, Sullender M, Hegde M, Vaimberg EW, Donovan KF, Smith I, Tothova Z, Wilen C, Orchard R, Virgin HW, Listgarten J, Root DE. Nat Biotechnol. 2016 Jan 18. doi: 10.1038/nbt.3437. PubMed 26780180.
Backbone
  Vector backbone: lentiGuide-Puro
  Backbone manufacturer: Zhang Lab (Addgene plasmid # 52963)
  Vector type: Mammalian Expression, Lentiviral, CRISPR
  Selectable markers: Puromycin
Growth in bacteria
  Bacterial resistance: Ampicillin, 100 μg/mL
  Growth temperature: 37°C
  Growth strain: DH5alpha
  Copy number: High Copy
Gene/Insert
  Gene/Insert name: Non-targeting control gRNA
  gRNA/shRNA sequence: GGCTTACGTGGGGGGCAAAA
  Species: H. sapiens (human)
  Promoter: hU6
  Cloning method: Unknown
  Sequencing primers: 5′ U6-F; 3′ pS2-R
Terms and licenses: Academic/Nonprofit Terms; Industry Terms: Not Available to Industry
How to cite: non-targeting control gRNA (BRDN0001146436) was a gift from John Doench & David Root (Addgene plasmid # 80221 ; http://n2t.net/addgene:80221 ; RRID:Addgene_80221)
