>Addgene plasmid #80221 | non-targeting control gRNA (BRDN0001146436) | depositor partial sequence | sequence record 150921 | Target Sequence
GGCTTACGTGGGGGGCAAAA
