>Addgene plasmid #80221 | non-targeting control gRNA (BRDN0001146436) | addgene partial sequence | sequence record 189127 | hU6-F
GTAGAAAGTAATAATTTCTTGGGTAGTTTGCAGTTTTAAAATTATGTTTTAAAATGGACTATCATATGCT
TACCGTAACTTGAAAGTATTTCGATTTCTTGGCTTTATATATCTTGTGGAAAGGACGAAACACCGGGCTT
ACGTGGGGGGCAAAAGTTTTAGAGCTAGAAATAGCAAGTTAAAATAAGGCTAGTCCGTTATCAACTTGAA
AAAGTGGCACCGAGTCGGTGCTTTTTTAAGCTTGGCGTAACTAGATCTTGAGACAAATGGCAGTATTCAT
CCACAATTTTAAAAGAAAAGGGGGGATTGGGGGGTACAGTGCAGGGGAAAGAATAGTAGACATAATAGCA
ACAGACATACAAACTAAAGAATTACAAAAACAAATTACAAAAATTCAAAATTTTCGGGTTTATTACAGGG
ACAGCAGAGATCCACTTTGGCGCCGGCTCGAGGGGGCCCGGGTGCAAAGATGGATAAAGTTTTAAACAGA
GAGGAATCTTTGCAGCTAATGGACCTTCTAGGTCTTGAAAGGAGTGGGAATTGGCTCCGGTGCCCGTCAG
TGGGCAGAGC
